>Addgene plasmid #206114 | Cav2.2 HA E1658A (EIVA) pcDNA3 | addgene full sequence | sequence record 415366 | Addgene NGS Result
TAGTGAGGAGGCTTTTTTGGAGGCCTAGGCTTTTGCAAAAAGCTCCCGGGAGCTTGTATATCCATTTTCG
GATCTGATCAAGAGACAGGATGAGGATCGTTTCGCATGATTGAACAAGATGGATTGCACGCAGGTTCTCC
GGCCGCTTGGGTGGAGAGGCTATTCGGCTATGACTGGGCACAACAGACAATCGGCTGCTCTGATGCCGCC
GTGTTCCGGCTGTCAGCGCAGGGGCGCCCGGTTCTTTTTGTCAAGACCGACCTGTCCGGTGCCCTGAATG
AACTGCAGGACGAGGCAGCGCGGCTATCGTGGCTGGCCACGACGGGCGTTCCTTGCGCAGCTGTGCTCGA
CGTTGTCACTGAAGCGGGAAGGGACTGGCTGCTATTGGGCGAAGTGCCGGGGCAGGATCTCCTGTCATCT
CACCTTGCTCCTGCCGAGAAAGTATCCATCATGGCTGATGCAATGCGGCGGCTGCATACGCTTGATCCGG
CTACCTGCCCATTCGACCACCAAGCGAAACATCGCATCGAGCGAGCACGTACTCGGATGGAAGCCGGTCT
TGTCGATCAGGATGATCTGGACGAAGAGCATCAGGGGCTCGCGCCAGCCGAACTGTTCGCCAGGCTCAAG
GCGCGCATGCCCGACGGCGAGGATCTCGTCGTGACCCATGGCGATGCCTGCTTGCCGAATATCATGGTGG
AAAATGGCCGCTTTTCTGGATTCATCGACTGTGGCCGGCTGGGTGTGGCGGACCGCTATCAGGACATAGC
GTTGGCTACCCGTGATATTGCTGAAGAGCTTGGCGGCGAATGGGCTGACCGCTTCCTCGTGCTTTACGGT
ATCGCCGCTCCCGATTCGCAGCGCATCGCCTTCTATCGCCTTCTTGACGAGTTCTTCTGAGCGGGACTCT
GGGGTTCGAAATGACCGACCAAGCGACGCCCAACCTGCCATCACGAGATTTCGATTCCACCGCCGCCTTC
TATGAAAGGTTGGGCTTCGGAATCGTTTTCCGGGACGCCGGCTGGATGATCCTCCAGCGCGGGGATCTCA
TGCTGGAGTTCTTCGCCCACCCCAACTTGTTTATTGCAGCTTATAATGGTTACAAATAAAGCAATAGCAT
CACAAATTTCACAAATAAAGCATTTTTTTCACTGCATTCTAGTTGTGGTTTGTCCAAACTCATCAATGTA
TCTTATCATGTCTGTATACCGTCGACCTCTAGCTAGAGCTTGGCGTAATCATGGTCATAGCTGTTTCCTG
TGTGAAATTGTTATCCGCTCACAATTCCACACAACATACGAGCCGGAAGCATAAAGTGTAAAGCCTGGGG
TGCCTAATGAGTGAGCTAACTCACATTAATTGCGTTGCGCTCACTGCCCGCTTTCCAGTCGGGAAACCTG
TCGTGCCAGCTGCATTAATGAATCGGCCAACGCGCGGGGAGAGGCGGTTTGCGTATTGGGCGCTCTTCCG
CTTCCTCGCTCACTGACTCGCTGCGCTCGGTCGTTCGGCTGCGGCGAGCGGTATCAGCTCACTCAAAGGC
GGTAATACGGTTATCCACAGAATCAGGGGATAACGCAGGAAAGAACATGTGAGCAAAAGGCCAGCAAAAG
GCCAGGAACCGTAAAAAGGCCGCGTTGCTGGCGTTTTTCCATAGGCTCCGCCCCCCTGACGAGCATCACA
AAAATCGACGCTCAAGTCAGAGGTGGCGAAACCCGACAGGACTATAAAGATACCAGGCGTTTCCCCCTGG
AAGCTCCCTCGTGCGCTCTCCTGTTCCGACCCTGCCGCTTACCGGATACCTGTCCGCCTTTCTCCCTTCG
GGAAGCGTGGCGCTTTCTCATAGCTCACGCTGTAGGTATCTCAGTTCGGTGTAGGTCGTTCGCTCCAAGC
TGGGCTGTGTGCACGAACCCCCCGTTCAGCCCGACCGCTGCGCCTTATCCGGTAACTATCGTCTTGAGTC
CAACCCGGTAAGACACGACTTATCGCCACTGGCAGCAGCCACTGGTAACAGGATTAGCAGAGCGAGGTAT
GTAGGCGGTGCTACAGAGTTCTTGAAGTGGTGGCCTAACTACGGCTACACTAGAAGAACAGTATTTGGTA
TCTGCGCTCTGCTGAAGCCAGTTACCTTCGGAAAAAGAGTTGGTAGCTCTTGATCCGGCAAACAAACCAC
CGCTGGTAGCGGTGGTTTTTTTGTTTGCAAGCAGCAGATTACGCGCAGAAAAAAAGGATCTCAAGAAGAT
CCTTTGATCTTTTCTACGGGGTCTGACGCTCAGTGGAACGAAAACTCACGTTAAGGGATTTTGGTCATGA
GATTATCAAAAAGGATCTTCACCTAGATCCTTTTAAATTAAAAATGAAGTTTTAAATCAATCTAAAGTAT
ATATGAGTAAACTTGGTCTGACAGTTACCAATGCTTAATCAGTGAGGCACCTATCTCAGCGATCTGTCTA
TTTCGTTCATCCATAGTTGCCTGACTCCCCGTCGTGTAGATAACTACGATACGGGAGGGCTTACCATCTG
GCCCCAGTGCTGCAATGATACCGCGAGACCCACGCTCACCGGCTCCAGATTTATCAGCAATAAACCAGCC
AGCCGGAAGGGCCGAGCGCAGAAGTGGTCCTGCAACTTTATCCGCCTCCATCCAGTCTATTAATTGTTGC
CGGGAAGCTAGAGTAAGTAGTTCGCCAGTTAATAGTTTGCGCAACGTTGTTGCCATTGCTACAGGCATCG
TGGTGTCACGCTCGTCGTTTGGTATGGCTTCATTCAGCTCCGGTTCCCAACGATCAAGGCGAGTTACATG
ATCCCCCATGTTGTGCAAAAAAGCGGTTAGCTCCTTCGGTCCTCCGATCGTTGTCAGAAGTAAGTTGGCC
GCAGTGTTATCACTCATGGTTATGGCAGCACTGCATAATTCTCTTACTGTCATGCCATCCGTAAGATGCT
TTTCTGTGACTGGTGAGTACTCAACCAAGTCATTCTGAGAATAGTGTATGCGGCGACCGAGTTGCTCTTG
CCCGGCGTCAATACGGGATAATACCGCGCCACATAGCAGAACTTTAAAAGTGCTCATCATTGGAAAACGT
TCTTCGGGGCGAAAACTCTCAAGGATCTTACCGCTGTTGAGATCCAGTTCGATGTAACCCACTCGTGCAC
CCAACTGATCTTCAGCATCTTTTACTTTCACCAGCGTTTCTGGGTGAGCAAAAACAGGAAGGCAAAATGC
CGCAAAAAAGGGAATAAGGGCGACACGGAAATGTTGAATACTCATACTCTTCCTTTTTCAATATTATTGA
AGCATTTATCAGGGTTATTGTCTCATGAGCGGATACATATTTGAATGTATTTAGAAAAATAAACAAATAG
GGGTTCCGCGCACATTTCCCCGAAAAGTGCCACCTGACGTCGACGGATCGGGAGATCTCCCGATCCCCTA
TGGTGCACTCTCAGTACAATCTGCTCTGATGCCGCATAGTTAAGCCAGTATCTGCTCCCTGCTTGTGTGT
TGGAGGTCGCTGAGTAGTGCGCGAGCAAAATTTAAGCTACAACAAGGCAAGGCTTGACCGACAATTGCAT
GAAGAATCTGCTTAGGGTTAGGCGTTTTGCGCTGCTTCGCGATGTACGGGCCAGATATACGCGTTGACAT
TGATTATTGACTAGTTATTAATAGTAATCAATTACGGGGTCATTAGTTCATAGCCCATATATGGAGTTCC
GCGTTACATAACTTACGGTAAATGGCCCGCCTGGCTGACCGCCCAACGACCCCCGCCCATTGACGTCAAT
AATGACGTATGTTCCCATAGTAACGCCAATAGGGACTTTCCATTGACGTCAATGGGTGGAGTATTTACGG
TAAACTGCCCACTTGGCAGTACATCAAGTGTATCATATGCCAAGTACGCCCCCTATTGACGTCAATGACG
GTAAATGGCCCGCCTGGCATTATGCCCAGTACATGACCTTATGGGACTTTCCTACTTGGCAGTACATCTA
CGTATTAGTCATCGCTATTACCATGGTGATGCGGTTTTGGCAGTACATCAATGGGCGTGGATAGCGGTTT
GACTCACGGGGATTTCCAAGTCTCCACCCCATTGACGTCAATGGGAGTTTGTTTTGGCACCAAAATCAAC
GGGACTTTCCAAAATGTCGTAACAACTCCGCCCCATTGACGCAAATGGGCGGTAGGCGTGTACGGTGGGA
GGTCTATATAAGCAGAGCTCTCTGGCTAACTAGAGAACCCACTGCTTACTGGCTTATCGAAATTAATACG
ACTCACTATAGGGAGACCCAAGCTTGGTACCGAGCTCGGATCCACTAGTAACGGCCGCCAGTGTGCTGGA
ATTCTGCAGATATCCATCACACTGGCGGCCGCTCGAGGTCTTGCAGAATGGCCCGCTTTGGAGACGAGAT
GCCGGGCCGCTACGGCGCAGGCGGAGGAGGCTCAGGGCCGGCCGCCGGGGTGGTCGTGGGCGCCGCGGGC
GGCCGAGGAGCCGGGGGCAGCCGGCAGGGCGGGCAGCCCGGAGCGCAGAGGATGTACAAGCAGTCGATGG
CGCAGAGAGCGCGGACCATGGCCCTCTACAACCCCATCCCTGTCCGCCAGAACTGCCTCACGGTCAACCG
CTCCCTGTTCCTCTTCAGTGAAGACAACGTGGTGAGAAAATACGCCAAAAAGATCACGGAATGGCCTCCC
TTCGAGTACATGATCCTGGCCACCATCATTGCTAACTGCATCGTCCTGGCCCTGGAGCAGCACCTCCCTG
ATGATGACAAGACACCCATGTCCGAGCGGCTGGATGACACAGAACCCTATTTCATTGGCATCTTCTGTTT
TGAGGCTGGAATTAAGATCGTGGCTCTTGGCTTTGCCTTCCACAAAGGCTCCTACCTGAGGAATGGCTGG
AACGTCATGGACTTTGTCGTGGTGCTAACAGGCATCTTGGCCACTGTCGGGACGGAGTTTGATCTACGGA
CACTGAGGGCGGTTCGTGTGCTGCGGCCACTCAAGCTGGTGTCTGGAATCCCAAGTTTACAAGTCGTCCT
GAAGTCAATCATGAAGGCGATGATCCCTCTGCTGCAGATCGGCCTCCTCCTGTTTTTTGCAATCCTTATT
TTTGCAATCATAGGGTTAGAATTTTATATGGGAAAATTTCATACCACCTGCTTTGAAGAGGGGACAGACG
ACATCCAGGGTGAGTCGCCAGCTCCGTGTGGGACAGAGGAGCCTGCCCGCACCTGCCCCAACGGGACCAA
ATGTCAGCCGTACTGGGAAGGGCCCAACAACGGCATCACTCAGTTCGACAACATCCTGTTTGCTGTGCTC
ACTGTTTTCCAGTGCATCACCATGGAAGGCTGGACTGATCTCCTCTACAATAGCAACGATGCCTCAGGGA
ACACTTGGAACTGGTTGTACTTCATCCCCCTCATCATCATCGGCTCCTTTTTTATGCTGAACCTTGTGCT
GGGTGTGCTGTCTGGGGAGTTTGCCAAAGAAAGGGAACGTGTAGAGAACCGAAGGGCTTTTCTGAAGCTC
AGAAGACAACAGCAGATTGAACGTGAGCTCAATGGATACATGGAGTGGATCTCGAAAGCAGAAGAGGTGA
TCCTCGCGGAGGACGAAACAGACGTGGAGCAGAGGCACCCTTTTGATGGAGCTCTTCGGAGAGCTACTCT
GAAGAAAAGCAAGACGGACCTGCTCAACCCTGAGGAGGCGGAGGACCAGCTTGCTGACATCGCGTCTGTG
GGGTCTCCCTTCGCCAGAGCCAGCATCAAAAGTGCCAAGCTGGAGAATTCGACTTTTTTCCACAAAAAGG
AGAGAAGAATGCGTTTCTACATCCGCCGCATGGTCAAAACTCAGGCCTTCTACTGGACCGTGCTCAGTCT
GGTAGCCCTCAACACGCTGTGCGTCGCCATTGTCCACTACAACCAGCCCGAGTGGCTCTCCGACTTCCTC
TACTATGCAGAATTCATTTTCTTAGGACTCTTTATGTCCGAAATGTTTATAAAAATGTATGGGCTCGGGA
CACGGCCTTACTTCCACTCTTCCTTCAACTGCTTTGACTGTGGGGTCATCATCGGGAGCATCTTTGAAGT
CATCTGGGCCGTCTACCCCTACGACGTCCCCGACTACGCCGGCTACCCGTACGACGTCCCGGACTACGCC
GGCGTCGACATCAAACCGGGTACATCCTTTGGAATCAGCGTGTTACGAGCTCTCAGGTTACTGCGTATTT
TCAAAGTCACAAAGTACTGGGCATCTCTCAGAAACCTGGTTGTCTCCCTCCTCAACTCCATGAAATCCAT
CATAAGTCTGCTGTTCCTCCTCTTCCTCTTCATTGTCGTCTTTGCCCTCTTGGGGATGCAGCTGTTTGGT
GGCCAGTTTAATTTTGACGAGGGGACTCCTCCCACCAACTTCGACACTTTTCCAGCAGCAATAATGACTG
TGTTTCAGATCCTGACTGGCGAGGATTGGAATGAGGTCATGTATGATGGGATCAAGTCTCAGGGGGGCGT
GCAGGGCGGCATGGTGTTCTCCATCTACTTCATCGTCCTCACCCTCTTCGGGAACTACACCCTGCTGAAC
GTGTTCTTGGCTATCGCGGTGGACAACCTGGCCAACGCCCAGGAACTCACCAAGGATGAACAAGAAGAGG
AAGAGGCAGCCAATCAGAAACTGGCTCTACAGAAAGCCAAGGAGGTGGCAGAAGTGAGTCCCCTGTCTGC
AGCCAACATGTCCATAGCTGTGAAGGAACAGCAGAAGAACCAGAAGCCTGCCAAGTCGGTGTGGGAGCAG
CGCACCAGCGAGATGCGCAAGCAGAACCTGCTGGCTAGCCGCGAGGCGCTGTACGGGGACGCGGCTGAGC
GCTGGCCCACCACTTACGCGCGCCCGCTGCGGCCGGACGTGAAGACGCACTTGGACCGGCCGCTCGTGGT
GGACCCGCAGGAGAACCGTAACAACAACACCAACAAGAGCCGTGCGCCAGAAGCGCTGCGCCAAACCGCG
CGGCCCCGCGAGAGCGCGCGCGACCCCGACGCGCGGCGCGCCTGGCCCAGCAGCCCTGAGCGCGCCCCTG
GACGAGAGGGCCCGTATGGCCGCGAGAGCGAGCCGCAACAGCGCGAGCACGCGCCACCCCGCGAGCACGT
ACCCTGGGACGCGGATCCTGAGCGCGCCAAGGCCGGGGACGCGCCCCGCCGCCACACGCACCGGCCTGTG
GCCGAGGGCGAGCCTCGTCGCCACCGCGCGCGCCGCCGGCCCGGGGACGAACCGGACGACAGACCGGAGC
GCAGGCCGCGTCCCCGCGACGCCACTAGGCCGGCCCGCGCTGCAGACGGCGAAGGCGATGATGGGGAGCG
CAAGCGGCGACACCGACACGGGCCGCCGGCCCACGATGACAGGGAGCGCAGACACCGGCGCAGAAAAGAG
AGCCAGGGCTCTGGGGTCCCCATGTCTGGTCCCAACCTGTCCACCACCAGGCCAATCCAGCAGGATCTGG
GCCGCCAGGACCTGCCACTGGCTGAGGACCTGGACAACATGAAGAACAACAAGTTGGCCACCGGGGAGCC
TGCCAGTCCCCACGACAGCCTGGGCCACAGTGGCCTTCCCCCTAGCCCTGCCAAGATCGGGAACAGCACC
AACCCTGGTCCCGCCTTGGCCACCAATCCCCAGAATGCTGCCAGCCGCAGGACGCCCAACAACCCGGGCA
ACCCGTCCAACCCCGGCCCCCCCAAGACTCCCGAGAACAGCCTTATCGTCACCAACCCCAGCAGCACCCA
GCCCAACTCAGCAAAGACTGCCAGGAAACCCGAGCACATGGCGGTGGAGATCCCCCCGGCCTGCCCGCCC
CTCAACCACACTGTGGTCCAAGTAAACAAAAACGCCAACCCAGACCCACTGCCAAAGAAAGAGGAAGAGA
AGAAGGAGGAAGAGGAGGCAGACCCCGGGGAGGATGGCCCAAAGCCCATGCCGCCCTACAGCTCCATGTT
CATCCTCTCCACCACCAACCCCCTTCGCCGGCTGTGCCATTACATCCTGAACCTGCGCTACTTCGAGATG
TGCATCCTCATGGTCATTGCCATGAGTAGCATCGCGCTGGCCGCCGAGGACCCGGTGCAGCCCAACGCAC
CCCGCAACAACGTGCTGCGATATTTTGACTATGTTTTCACAGGAGTGTTTACCTTTGAGATGGTGATCAA
GATGATCGACCTGGGCCTCGTCCTGCATCAGGGGGCCTATTTCCGTGACCTGTGGAACATTCTGGACTTC
ATAGTGGTCAGTGGGGCCCTGGTGGCCTTTGCCTTCACTGGCAATAGCAAAGGAAAGGACATCAACACCA
TCAAGTCCCTCCGAGTCCTCCGGGTGCTACGACCTCTAAAGACCATCAAGCGGCTGCCTAAGTTGAAGGC
CGTATTTGACTGCGTGGTGAACTCGCTCAAGAACGTCTTCAACATCCTCATTGTCTACATGCTCTTCATG
TTCATCTTCGCCGTGGTGGCCGTGCAGCTCTTCAAGGGCAAATTCTTCCACTGCACGGACGAGTCCAAGG
AGTTTGAGAGAGACTGTCGAGGCAAATACCTCCTTTACGAGAAGAACGAGGTAAAGGCGCGGGACCGCGA
GTGGAAGAAATACGACTTCCACTACGACAACGTGCTCTGGGCCCTGCTCACGCTCTTTACGGTGTCCACG
GGAGAGGGCTGGCCACAGGTCCTCAAGCACTCAGTGGATGCCACTTTTGAGAACCAGGGCCCCAGCCCCG
GGTACCGCATGGAAATGTCCATCTTCTACGTGGTCTACTTTGTGGTGTTTCCCTTCTTCTTTGTCAATAT
CTTTGTGGCCTTGATCATCATCACCTTCCAGGAGCAGGGAGACAAGATGATGGAAGAATACAGCCTAGAG
AAAAATGAGAGGGCCTGCATCGACTTTGCCATCAGTGCCAAGCCGCTGACCAGGCACATGCCCCAGAACA
AGCAGAGCTTCCAGTATCGAATGTGGCAGTTCGTGGTGTCCCCACCCTTTGAGTACACCATCATGGCCAT
GATCGCTCTCAACACCATCGTGCTAATGATGAAGTTCTATGGAGCCTCTGTGGCCTATGAAAACGCCCTT
CGAGTGTTCAACATTGTCTTCACCTCCCTCTTCTCTCTCGAATGTGTGCTCAAAGTCATGGCTTTTGGGA
TTCTGAATTATTTCCGCGATGCCTGGAACATCTTCGACTTTGTGACTGTTCTGGGCAGCATCACAGACAT
CCTCGTCACCGAGTTTGGGAATAACTTCATCAACCTGAGCTTTCTCCGCCTCTTCCGTGCTGCCCGACTC
ATCAAACTCCTCCGCCAGGGTTACACCATCCGCATTCTCCTCTGGACTTTCGTGCAGTCTTTCAAGGCCC
TACCTTATGTCTGTCTGCTGATCGCCATGCTCTTCTTCATCTATGCCATCATCGGGATGCAGGTGTTTGG
CAACATCGGCATTGATGGGGAAGATGAGGACAGCGATGAGGATGAGTTCCAAATCACGAGGCACAATAAC
TTCCGGACCTTCTTCCAAGCTCTCATGCTTCTCTTTCGGAGCGCCACAGGGGCAGCGTGGCACAACATCA
TGCTGTCCTGCCTCAGCGGGAAGCCATGCGACAAGAACTCCGGGATCCAAAAACCAGAGTGTGGCAACGA
GTTCGCCTATTTTTACTTTGTCTCGTTCATCTTCCTTTGCTCATTTCTGATGCTGAATCTCTTTGTTGCT
GTCATCATGGACAACTTCGAGTACCTCACCCGAGATTCCTCCATCCTGGGCCCCCACCACCTGGATGAGT
ACGTGCGTGTCTGGGCAGAGTATGACCCTGCTGCCTGCGGCCGCATTCACTATAAGGACATGTACAGTTT
ATTGCGAGTAATATCGCCCCCTCTCGGCTTAGGCAAGAAATGTCCTCATAGGGTTGCTTGCAAGAGGCTC
TTGCGGATGGACCTACCCGTAGCGGATGACAACACCGTTCACTTCAACTCCACCTTGATGGCTCTGATCC
GAACCGCCCTGGATATCAAAATCGCAAAGGGTGGAGCTGACAAGCAGCAAATGGACGCAGAGCTCCGCAA
GGAAATGATGGCCATTTGGCCCAACCTGTCTCAGAAGACCTTGGATCTGCTGGTCACACCTCACAAGTCC
ACGGACCTGACAGTGGGTAAGATCTACGCAGCCATGATGATCATGGAGTACTACCGGCAGAGCAAGGCCA
AGAAGCTGCAGGCCATGCGAGAGGAGCAGAACCGGACACCACTCATGTTCCAGCGCATGGAGCCTCCATC
GCCAACACAGGAGGGAGGACCCAGCCAAAACGCCCTTCCCTCCACTCAGCTGGACCCCGGAGGAGGCCTG
ATGGCTCAAGAAAGCAGCATGAAGGAGAGCCCGTCCTGGGTGACCCAGCGGGCACAGGAGATGTTCCAGA
AGACTGGTACCTGGAGCCCAGAGCGAGGGCCACCCATCGACATGCCTAACAGCCAGCCCAACTCCCAGTC
TGTGGAGATGAGAGAAATGGGAACTGATGGCTACTCAGACAGCGAACACTACCTCCCCATGGAAGGACAG
ACCAGGGCCGCCTCCATGCCCCGCCTCCCAGCAGAGAACCAGAGGAGAAGGGGCCGGCCACGTGGAAATA
ACCTCAGTACCATCTCTGATACCAGCCCCATGAAGCGCTCAGCCTCCGTGCTGGGACCCAAAGCCCGGCG
ACTGGATGACTACTCACTAGAGCGGGTACCACCTGAGGAGAACCAAAGGTACCACCAACGCCGCCGGGAC
CGTGGCCACCGCACCTCTGAGCGCTCTCTGGGCCGATACACTGATGTGGACACAGGCCTGGGGACAGATC
TGAGCATGACCACCCAATCGGGTGACCTGCCCTCCAAAGATCGGGACCAGGACCGGGGCCGGCCCAAGGA
CCGGAAGCATCGGCCACACCACCACCACCACCATCATCACCATCATCCCCCGGCCCCGGACCGGGAGCGC
TACGCACAGGAGCGGCCGGACACCGGCCGGGCGCGGGCCCGGGAGCAGCGCTGGTCCCGCTCGCCCAGCG
AGGGTCGGGAGCACGCGACACACAGACAGTAGTTCCGTCAGTGGAAGCCCAGCCCCCTCTACGTCCGGCA
CCAGCACGCCGCGGCGCGGCCGCCGCCAGCTCCCCCAGACCCCCTGCACCCCGCGGCCGCTTGTGTCCTA
CTCGCCCGCTCCGCGCAGGCCTGCGGCGCGCAGGATGGCGGGTCCCCCAGCGCCCCCTGGCGGCTCGCCG
CGGGGTTGCCGCCGTGCGCCGCGCTGGCCTGCGCATGCGCCTGAGGGCCCGCGGCCGCGCGGTGCCGACT
ACACCGAGCCCGACAGCCCGCGCGAGCCGCCAGGGGGCGCGCATGAGCCCGCGCCGCGGTCGCCCAGGAC
TCCGCGCGCCGCGGGCTGCGCGTCACCGCGCCACGGCCGCAGGCTGCCCAATGGTTACTACGCGGGGCAC
GGCGCGCCACGGCCGCGCACAGCCCGCAGGGGCGCGCACGACGCGTACAGCGAGAGCGAGGACGACTGGT
GCTAAGCCGCCCCGCCCCCCGCAGCGCCCGTACGGTGCGGGCGCACCGCAAATGATAAACAATAACGTTT
TTAAAAAAGAAAACCGGGGAGAAAAACAAAAATAGCTTCTATTGATGAGTTTTATCATCTCGATTGAATC
TTTCGTTTTCCCGGTGAACGAAACCGAGGTGGCTGCGAGCCGGAGGGACGGCTGCACGCCCCACACACTT
CTCAGACCCACGGGAGTTCTTGCGGGCCACGCCAAACTTATTACTGCCTGCAGAGTTCAACTACAAGAAA
ATAACACTAACAGTTTTTAAAAGGACTCCGTAAAAAGAAATTTGAAAGAGAATGTAGAGAGGCTGAGAAA
GCCCAGGAATTCCTGCAGCCCGGGGGATCCACTAGAGGGCCCTATTCTATAGTGTCACCTAAATGCTAGA
GCTCGCTGATCAGCCTCGACTGTGCCTTCTAGTTGCCAGCCATCTGTTGTTTGCCCCTCCCCCGTGCCTT
CCTTGACCCTGGAAGGTGCCACTCCCACTGTCCTTTCCTAATAAAATGAGGAAATTGCATCGCATTGTCT
GAGTAGGTGTCATTCTATTCTGGGGGGTGGGGTGGGGCAGGACAGCAAGGGGGAGGATTGGGAAGACAAT
AGCAGGCATGCTGGGGATGCGGTGGGCTCTATGGCTTCTGAGGCGGAAAGAACCAGCTGGGGCTCTAGGG
GGTATCCCC
[124 nt withheld, positions 12260-12383]
C
[91 nt withheld, positions 12385-12475]
A
[49 nt withheld, positions 12477-12525]
CCTTTGACGTTGGAGTCCACGTTCTTT
[37 nt withheld, positions 12553-12589]
ACCCTATCTCGGTCTATTCTTTTGATTTATAAGGGATTTTGCCGATTTCGGCCTATTGGTTAAAAAATGA
GCTGATTTAACAAAAATTTAACGCGAATTAATTCTGTGGAATGTGTGTCAGTTAGGGTGTGGAAAGTCCC
CAGGCTCCCCAGCAGGCAGAAGTATGCAAAGCATGCATCTCAATTAGTCAGCAACCAGGTGTGGAAAGTC
CCCAGGCTCCCCAGCAGGCAGAAGTATGCAAAGCATGCATCTCAATTAGTCAGCAACCATAGTCCCGCCC
CTAACTCCGCCCATCCCGCCCCTAACTCCGCCCAGTTCCGCCCATTCTCCGCCCCATGGCTGACTAATTT
TTTTTATTTATGCAGAGGCCGAGGCCGCCTCTGCCTCTGAGCTATTCCAGAAG
Features (pLannotate 1.2.2; 22 found; start..end, strand, type, name):
    106..897     +  CDS            neo: KKA2_KLEPN - Also known as kan, nptII. Experimental evidence at protein level: Swiss-Prot protein existence level 1. Resistance to kanamycin, neomycin, paromomycin, ribostamycin, butirosin and gentamicin B. From Klebsiella pneumoniae.
    921..1079    +  CDS            ble (fragment): BLE_KLEPN - Experimental evidence at protein level: Swiss-Prot protein existence level 1. Binding protein with a strong affinity to the bleomycin family of antibiotics. Binds to CL990; an antimitotic-antibiotic compound. From Klebsiella pneumoniae.
   1074..1195    +  polyA_signal   SV40 poly(A) signal: SV40 polyadenylation signal
   1266..1288    -  protein_bind   lac operator (fragment): The lac repressor binds to the lac operator to inhibit transcription in E. coli. This inhibition can be relieved by adding lactose or isopropyl-β-D-thiogalactopyranoside (IPTG). lac repressor encoded by lacI
   1292..1322    -  promoter       lac promoter: promoter for the E. coli lac operon
   1337..1358    -  protein_bind   CAP binding site: CAP binding activates transcription in the presence of cAMP. E. coli catabolite activator protein
   1371..1463    -  CDS            lacI (fragment): lac repressor; lacI; The lac repressor binds to the lac operator to inhibit transcription in E. coli. This inhibition can be relieved by adding lactose or isopropyl-β-D-thiogalactopyranoside (IPTG).
   1646..2234    -  rep_origin     ori: high-copy-number ColE1/pMB1/pBR322/pUC origin of replication
   2405..3265    -  CDS            AmpR: β-lactamase; bla; confers resistance to ampicillin, carbenicillin, and related antibiotics
   3266..3370    -  promoter       AmpR promoter: bla
   3429..3481    -  misc_feature   bom (fragment): basis of mobility region from pBR322
   3636..4015    +  enhancer       CMV enhancer: human cytomegalovirus immediate early enhancer
   4016..4219    +  promoter       CMV promoter: human cytomegalovirus (CMV) immediate early promoter
   4215..4248    +  LTR            5' LTR (truncated) (fragment): truncated 5' long terminal repeat (LTR) from HIV-1
   4264..4282    +  promoter       T7 promoter: promoter for bacteriophage T7 RNA polymerase
   4388..11089   +  CDS            Cacna1a: CAC1A_RAT - Also known as Cach4, Cacn3, Cacnl1a4. Experimental evidence at protein level: Swiss-Prot protein existence level 1. Voltage-sensitive calcium channels (VSCC) mediate the entry of calcium ions into excitable cells and are also involved in a variety of calcium-dependent processes, including muscle contraction, hormone or neurotransmitter release, gene expression, cell motility, cell division and cell death. The isoform alpha-1A gives rise to P and/or Q- type calcium currents. P/Q-type calcium channels belong to the 'high- voltage activated' (HVA) group and are specifically blocked by
  11907..11935   -  misc_feature   MCS (fragment): pBluescript multiple cloning site
  11946..11964   -  promoter       SP6 promoter: promoter for bacteriophage SP6 RNA polymerase
  11990..12214   +  polyA_signal   bGH poly(A) signal: bovine growth hormone polyadenylation signal
  12218..12239   +  promoter       SV40 promoter (fragment): SV40 enhancer and early promoter
  12260..12688   +  rep_origin     f1 ori (sequence partly withheld): f1 bacteriophage origin of replication; arrow indicates direction of (+) strand synthesis
  12702..39      +  promoter       SV40 promoter (across the origin): SV40 enhancer and early promoter
