[The description below was written by a language model from this plasmid's Addgene catalogue record and pLannotate feature annotations shown in this document.]
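Description:
Cav2.2 HA E1658A (EIVA) pcDNA3 is a mammalian expression plasmid built on the pcDNA3 backbone that carries the rabbit (O. cuniculus) cacna1b cDNA, encoding the pore-forming alpha1B subunit of the N-type voltage-gated calcium channel Cav2.2. The roughly 7.2 kb insert sits downstream of the human cytomegalovirus immediate-early enhancer and promoter and is followed by the bovine growth hormone polyadenylation signal. T7 and SP6 phage promoters flank the insert. The sequenced plasmid is about 13 kb. The automated annotation labels the long open reading frame as rat Cacna1a. This most likely reflects a best match to a closely related calcium channel family member, since the catalogue entry identifies the insert as rabbit Cav2.2. The HA tag is not annotated separately in the feature table.

According to the record, the channel carries a double HA epitope at an extracellular position in domain II, so channels that reach the plasma membrane can be detected with antibody on intact cells. It also carries an E1658A substitution in the P loop of domain IV, which changes one of the selectivity-filter glutamates (the EIVA variant) and reduces trafficking to the cell surface. The construct is therefore suited to studies of how the integrity of the pore's calcium-binding site affects channel trafficking and surface expression, typically by comparison with the tagged wild-type channel.

In E. coli the plasmid replicates from a high-copy ColE1/pUC-type origin and is selected with ampicillin through the bla gene. An f1 origin is also present. An SV40 early promoter drives a neomycin phosphotransferase cassette with an SV40 polyadenylation signal, which allows G418 selection of transfected mammalian cells. The depositor notes that the 5′ end of the cDNA is very GC rich.
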