Addgene plasmid #206114: Cav2.2 HA E1658A (EIVA) pcDNA3
Purpose: expression of rabbit Cav2.2 calcium channel with an exofacial double HA tag in domain II and an E1658A mutation in the P loop of Domain IV which reduces trafficking to the cell surface
Depositing lab: Annette Dolphin. Depositing organization: University College London. Publication: Disruption of the Key Ca(2+) Binding Site in the Selectivity Filter of Neuronal Voltage-Gated Calcium Channels Inhibits Channel Trafficking. Meyer JO, Dahimene S, Page KM, Ferron L, Kadurin I, Ellaway JIJ, Zhao P, Patel T, Rothwell SW, Lin P, Pratt WS, Dolphin AC. Cell Rep. 2019 Oct 1;29(1):22-33.e5. doi: 10.1016/j.celrep.2019.08.079. PubMed 31577951.
Backbone
  Vector backbone: pcDNA3
  Backbone manufacturer: Invitrogen Life Technologies
  Backbone size w/o insert (bp): 5446
  Vector type: Mammalian Expression
Growth in bacteria
  Bacterial resistance: Ampicillin, 100 μg/mL
  Growth temperature: 37°C
  Growth strain: DH5alpha
  Copy number: High Copy
Gene/Insert
  Gene/Insert name: cacna1b (alt name: Cav2.2 alpha1B)
  Species: O. cuniculus (rabbit)
  Insert size (bp): 7160
  Mutation: E1658A
  Entrez Gene: CACNA1B
  Promoter: CMV
  Cloning method: Restriction Enzyme; 5′ cloning site unknown (unknown if destroyed)
  Sequencing primers: 5′ CTGGCTAACTAGAGAACC; 3′ GCATTTAGGTGACACTATAG
Resource information
  A portion of this plasmid was derived from a plasmid made by: Yasuo Mori
Terms and licenses: Academic/Nonprofit Terms; Industry Terms: Not Available to Industry
Depositor comments: 5' end of DNA is very GC rich
How to cite: Cav2.2 HA E1658A (EIVA) pcDNA3 was a gift from Annette Dolphin (Addgene plasmid # 206114 ; http://n2t.net/addgene:206114 ; RRID:Addgene_206114)
